>Addgene plasmid #58216 | pCMV R-CEPIA1er | addgene full sequence | sequence record 410729 | Addgene NGS Result
ACATTGATTATTGAGTAGTTATTAATAGTAATCAATTACGGGGTCATTAGTTCATAGCCCATATATGGAG
TTCCGCGTTACATAACTTACGGTAAATGGCCCGCCTGGCTGACCGCCCAACGACCCCCGCCCATTGACGT
CAATAATGACGTATGTTCCCATAGTAACGCCAATAGGGACTTTCCATTGACGTCAATGGGTGGAGTATTT
ACGGTAAACTGCCCACTTGGCAGTACATCAAGTGTATCATATGCCAAGTACGCCCCCTATTGACGTCAAT
GACGGTAAATGGCCCGCCTGGCATTATGCCCAGTACATGACCTTATGGGACTTTCCTACTTGGCAGTACA
TCTACGGTTAGTCATCGCTATTACCATAGTGATGCGGTTTTGGCAGTACATCAATGGGCGTGGATAGCGG
TTTGACTCACGGGGATTTCCAAGTCTCCACCCCATTGACGTCAATGGGAGTTTGTTTTGGCACCAAAATC
AACGGGACTTTCCAAAATGTCGTAACAACTCCGCCCCATTGACGCAAATGGGCGGTAGGCGTGTACGGTG
GGAGGTCTATATAAGCAGAGCTTTCTGGCTAACTAGAGAACCCACTGCTTACTGGCACGTGGAAATTAAT
ACGACGTGGCCACCATGGGATGGAGCTGTATCATCCTCTTCTTGGTAGCAACAGCTACAGGTAAGGGGTT
AACAGTAGCAGGCTTGAGGTCTGGACATATATATGGGTGACAATGACATCCACTTTGCCTTTCTCTCCAC
AGGCGCGCACTCCCAGGTCCAACTGCAGGGATCCATGGTCGACTCTTCACGTCGTAAGTGGAATAAGGCA
GGTCACGCAGTCAGAGCTATAGGTCGGCTGAGCTCACCCGTGGTTTCCGAGCGGATGTACCCCGAGGACG
GCGCCCTGAAGAGCGAGATCAAGAAGGGGCTGAGGCTGAAGGACGGCGGCCACTACGCCGCCGAGGTCAA
GACCACCTACAAGGCCAAGAAGCCCGTGCAGCTGCCCGGCGCCTACATCGTCGACATCAAGTTGGACATC
GTGTCCCACAACGAGGACTACACCATCGTGGAACAGTGCGAACGCGCCGAGGGCCGCCACTCCACCGGCG
GCATGGACGAGCTGTACAAGGGAGGTACAGGCGGGAGTCTGGTGAGCAAGGGCGAGGAGGATAACATGGC
CATCATCAAGGAGTTCATGCGCTTCAAGGTGCACATGGAGGGCTCCGTGAACGGCCACGAGTTCGAGATC
GAGGGCGAGGGCGAGGGCCGCCCCTACGAGGCCTTTCAGACCGCTAAGCTGAAGGTGACCAAGGGTGGCC
CCCTGCCCTTCGCCTGGGACATCCTGTCCCCTCAGTTCATGTACGGCTCCAAGGCCTACATTAAGCACCC
AGCCGACATCCCCGACTACTTCAAGCTGTCCTTCCCCGAGGGCTTCAGGTGGGAGCGCGTGATGAACTTC
GAGGACGGCGGCATTATTCACGTTAACCAGGACTCCTCCCTGCAGGACGGCGTATTCATCTACAAGGTGA
AGCTGCGCGGCACCAACTTCCCCCCCGACGGCCCCGTAATGCAGAAGAAGACCATGGGCTGGGAGGCTAC
TCGAGACCAACTGACTGAAGAGCAGATCGCAGAATTTAAAGAGGCTTTCTCCCTATTTGACAAGGACGGG
GATGGGACAATAACAACCAAGGATCTGGGGACGGTGCTGCGGTCTCTGGGGCAGAACCCCACAGAAGCAG
AGCTCCAGGACATGATCAATGAAGTAGATGCCGACGGTAATGGCACAATCGACTTCCCTGATTTCCTGAC
AATGATGGCAAGAAAAATGAAAGACACAGACAGTGAAGAAGAAATTCGCGAAGCGTTCCGTGTGTGGGAT
AAGGATGGCAATGGCTACATCTCTGCAGCAGACCTTCGCCACGTGATGACAAACCTTGGAGAGAAGTTAA
CAGATGAAGAGGTTGATGAAATGATCAGGGAAGCAGATATCGATGGAGAAGGTCAGGTAAACTACGAAGA
GTTTGTACAAATGATGACAGCGAAGGCGGCCGCAGAACAAAAACTCATCTCAGAAGAGGATCTGAATGGG
GCCGCAAGCGAGAAGGACGAGCTGTAGTCTAGAAGCTCGCTGATCAGCCTCGACTGTGCCTTCTAGTTGC
CAGCCATCTGTTGTTTGCCCCTCCCCCGTGCCTTCCTTGACCCTGGAAGGTGCCACTCCCACTGTCCTTT
CCTAATAAAATGAGGAAATTGCATCGCATTGTCTGAGTAGGTGTCATTCTATTCTGGGGGGTGGGGTGGG
GCAGGACAGCAAGGGGGAGGATTGGGAAGACAATAGCAGGCATGCTGGGGATGGCCCGGGCTCTATGGCT
TCTGAGGCGGAAAGAACCAGCTGGGGCTCTAGGGGGTATCCCC
[124 nt withheld, positions 2424-2547]
C
[72 nt withheld, positions 2549-2620]
TCCCCCAAAAAACTTGATTA
[49 nt withheld, positions 2641-2689]
CCTTTGACGTTGGAGTCCACGTTCTTT
[37 nt withheld, positions 2717-2753]
ACCCTATCTCGGTCTATTCTTTTGATTTATAAGGGATTTTGCCGATTTCGGCCTATTGGTTAAAAAATGA
GCTGATTTAACAAAAATTTAACGCGAATTAATTCTGTGGAATGTGTGTCAGTTAGGGTGTGGAAAGTCCC
CAGGCTCCCCAGCAGGCAGAAGTATGCAAAGCATGCATCTCAATTAGTCAGCAACCAGGTGTGGAAAGTC
CCCAGGCTCCCCAGCAGGCAGAAGTATGCAAAGCATGCATCTCAATTAGTCAGCAACCATAGTCCCGCCC
CTAACTCCGCCCATCCCGCCCCTAACTCCGCCCAGTTCCGCCCATTCTCCGCCCCTAGGCTGACTAATTT
TTTTTATTTATGCAGAGGCCGAGGCCGCCTCTGCCTCTGAGCTATTCCAGAAGTAGTGAGGAGGCTTTTT
TGGAGGCCTAGGCTTTTGCAAAAAGCTCCCCCCCCGGGAGGTCCACAATGGTTGAACAAGATGGATTGCA
CGCAGGTTCTCCGGCCGCTTGGGTGGAGAGGCTATTCGGCTATGACTGGGCACAACAGACAATCGGCTGC
TCTGATGCCGCCGTGTTCCGGCTGTCAGCGCAGGGGCGCCCGGTTCTTTTTGTCAAGACCGACCTGTCCG
GTGCCCTGAATGAACTCCAGGACGAGGCAGCGCGGCTATCGTGGCTGGCCACGACGGGCGTTCCTTGCGC
AGCTGTGCTCGACGTTGTCACTGAAGCGGGAAGGGACTGGCTGCTATTGGGCGAAGTGCCGGGGCAGGAT
CTCCTGTCATCTCACCTTGCTCCTGCCGAGAAAGTATCCATCATGGCTGATGCAATGCGGCGGCTGCATA
CGCTTGATCCGGCTACCTGCCCATTCGACCACCAAGCGAAACATCGCATCGAGCGAGCACGTACTCGGAT
GGAAGCCGGTCTTGTCGATCAGGATGATCTGGACGAAGAGCATCAGGGGCTCGCGCCAGCCGAACTGTTC
GCCAGGCTCAAGGCGCGTATGCCCGACGGCGAGGATCTCGTCGTGACTCATGGCGATGCCTGCTTGCCGA
ATATCATGGTGGAAAATGGCCGCTTTTCTGGATTCATCGACTGTGGCCGGCTGGGTGTGGCGGACCGCTA
TCAGGACATAGCGTTGGCTACCCGTGATATTGCTGAAGAGCTTGGCGGCGAATGGGCTGACCGCTTCCTC
GTGCTTTACGGTATCGCCGCTCCCGATTCGCAGCGCATCGCCTTCTATCGCCTTCTTGACGAGTTCTTCT
GAGCGGGACTCTGGGGTTCGAAATGACCGACCAAGCGACGCCCAACCTGCCATCACGAGATTTCGATTCC
ACCGCCGCCTTCTATGAAAGGTTGGGCTTCGGAATCGTTTTCCGGGACGCCGGCTGGATGATCCTCCAGC
GCGGGGATCTCATGCTGGAGTTCTTCGCCCACCCCAACTTGTTTATTGCAGCTTATAATGGTTACAAATA
AAGCAATAGCATCACAAATTTCACAAATAAAGCATTTTTTTCACTGCATTCTAGTTGTGGTTTGTCCAAA
CTCATCAATGTATCTTATCATGTCTGTATACCGTCGATCTTTCCGCTTCCTCGCTCACTGACTCGCTGCG
CTCGGTCGTTCGGCTGCGGCGAGCGGTATCAGCTCACTCAAAGGCGGTAATACGGTTATCCACAGAATCA
GGGGATAACGCAGGAAAGAACATGTGAGCAAAAGGCCAGCAAAAGGCCAGGAACCGTAAAAAGGCCGCGT
TGCTGGCGTTTTTCCATAGGCTCCGCCCCCCTGACGAGCATCACAAAAATCGACGCTCAAGTCAGAGGTG
GCGAAACCCGACAGGACTATAAAGATACCAGGCGTTTCCCCCTGGAAGCTCCCTCGTGCGCTCTCCTGTT
CCGACCCTGCCGCTTACCGGATACCTGTCCGCCTTTCTCCCTTCGGGAAGCGTGGCGCTTTCTCATAGCT
CACGCTGTAGGTATCTCAGTTCGGTGTAGGTCGTTCGCTCCAAGCTGGGCTGTATGCACGAACCCCCCGT
TCAGCCCGACCGCTGCGCCTTATCCGGTAACTATCGTCTTGAGTCCAACCCGGTAAGACACGACTTATCG
CCACTGGCAGCAGCCACTGGTAACAGGATTAGCAGAGCGAGGTATGTAGGCGGTGCTACAGAGTTCTTGA
AGTGGTGGCCTAACTACGGCTACACTAGAAGAACAGTATTTGGTATCTGCGCTCTGCTGAAGCCAGTTAC
CTTCGGAAAAAGAGTTGGTAGCTCTTGATCCGGCAAACAAACCACCGCTGGTAGCGGTGGTTTTTTTGTT
TGCAAGCAGCAGATTACGCGCAGAAAAAAAGGATCTCAAGAAGATCCTTTGATCTTTTCTACGGGGTCTG
ACGCTCAGTGGAACGAAAACTCACGTTAAGGGATTTTGGTCATGAGATTATCAAAAAGGATCTTCACCTA
GATCCTTTTAAATTAAAAATGAAGTTTTAAATCAATCTAAAGTATATATGAGTAAACTTGGTCTGACAGT
TACCAATGCTTAATCAGTGAGGCACCTATCTCAGCGATCTGTCTATTTCGTTCATCCATAGTTGCCTGAC
TCCCCGTCGTGTAGATAACTACGATACGGGAGGGCTTACCATCTGGCCCCAGTGCTGCAATGATACCGCG
AGACCCACGCTCACCGGCTCCAGATTTATCAGCAATAAACCAGCCAGCCGGAAGGGCCGAGCGCAGAAGT
GGTCCTGCAACTTTATCCGCCTCCATCCAGTCTATTAATTGTTGCCGGGAAGCTAGAGTAAGTAGTTCGC
CAGTTAATAGTTTGCGCAACGTTGTTGCCATTGCTACAGGCATCGTGGTGTCACGCTCGTCGTTTGGTAT
GGCTTCATTCAGCTCCGGTTCCCAACGATCAAGGCGAGTTACATGATCCCCCATGTTGTGCAAAAAAGCG
GTTAGCTCCTTCGGTCCTCCGATCGTTGTCAGAAGTAAGTTGGCCGCAGTGTTATCACTCATGGTTATGG
CAGCACTGCATAATTCTCTTACTGTCATGCCATCCGTAAGATGCTTTTCTGTGACTGGTGAGTACTCAAC
CAAGTCATTCTGAGAATAGTGTATGCGGCGACCGAGTTGCTCTTGCCCGGCGTCAATACGGGATAATACC
GCGCCACATAGCAGAACTTTAAAAGTGCTCATCATTGGAAAACGTTCTTCGGGGCGAAAACTCTCAAGGA
TCTTACCGCTGTTGAGATCCAGTTCGATGTAACCCACTCGGGCACCCAACTGATCTTCAGCATCTTTTAC
TTTCACCAGCGTTTCTGGGTGAGCAAAAACAGGAAGGCAAAATGCCGCAAAAAAGGGAATAAGGGCGACA
CGGAAATGTTGAATACTCATACTCTTCCTTTTTCAATATTATTGAAGCATTTATCAGGGTTATTGTCTCA
TGAGCGGATACATATTTGAATGTATTTAGAAAAATAAACAAATAGGGGTTCCGCGCACATTTCCCCGAAA
AGTGCCACCTGACGTCAGATCGACGGATCGGGAGATCGGTACCGAATTC
Features (pLannotate 1.2.2; 16 found; start..end, strand, type, name):
      1..377     +  enhancer       CMV enhancer: human cytomegalovirus immediate early enhancer
    379..582     +  promoter       CMV promoter: human cytomegalovirus (CMV) immediate early promoter
    645..783     +  sig_peptide    IgH signal sequence: modified signal sequence from the mouse immunoglobulin heavy chain variable region
    820..876     +  CDS            calmodulin-binding peptide: calmodulin-binding peptide from avian smooth muscle myosin light chain kinase
    882..1608    +  CDS            HyPerRed (fragment): red fluorescent genetically encoded indicator for H2O2 ()
   1615..2055    +  CDS            calmodulin: calcium-binding protein
   2154..2361    +  polyA_signal   bGH poly(A) signal: bovine growth hormone polyadenylation signal
   2382..2403    +  promoter       SV40 promoter (fragment): SV40 enhancer and early promoter
   2424..2852    +  rep_origin     f1 ori (sequence partly withheld): f1 bacteriophage origin of replication; arrow indicates direction of (+) strand synthesis
   2866..3195    +  promoter       SV40 promoter: SV40 enhancer and early promoter
   3225..4015    +  CDS            NeoR/KanR (fragment): aminoglycoside phosphotransferase from Tn5; aph(3')-II (or nptII); confers resistance to neomycin, kanamycin, and G418 (Geneticin®)
   4036..4194    +  CDS            ble (fragment): BLE_KLEPN - Experimental evidence at protein level: Swiss-Prot protein existence level 1. Binding protein with a strong affinity to the bleomycin family of antibiotics. Binds to CL990; an antimitotic-antibiotic compound. From Klebsiella pneumoniae.
   4189..4310    +  polyA_signal   SV40 poly(A) signal: SV40 polyadenylation signal
   4514..5102    -  rep_origin     ori: high-copy-number ColE1/pMB1/pBR322/pUC origin of replication
   5273..6133    -  CDS            AmpR: β-lactamase; bla; confers resistance to ampicillin, carbenicillin, and related antibiotics
   6134..6238    -  promoter       AmpR promoter: bla
