[The description below was written by a language model from this plasmid's Addgene catalogue record and pLannotate feature annotations shown in this document.]
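Description:
pCMV R-CEPIA1er is a 6.3 kb mammalian expression plasmid built on the commercial pCMV/myc/ER backbone, and it encodes a red fluorescent, genetically encoded calcium indicator targeted to the endoplasmic reticulum. It is propagated in E. coli as a high-copy plasmid through a ColE1/pUC-type origin with ampicillin selection (AmpR under its own bla promoter), and it also carries an f1 phage origin. For selection in mammalian cells, an SV40 enhancer/early promoter drives a Tn5 neomycin phosphotransferase cassette ending in an SV40 poly(A) signal, which allows G418 selection of stable transfectants. The short "ble" fragment annotated just after this gene appears to be residual Tn5-derived sequence rather than a functional marker.

The payload is expressed from the human CMV immediate-early enhancer and promoter and terminated by the bovine growth hormone poly(A) signal. The open reading frame begins with a modified mouse immunoglobulin heavy-chain signal sequence that directs the protein into the secretory pathway. The sensor follows, with a calmodulin-binding peptide from smooth muscle myosin light chain kinase, a red fluorescent protein domain and calmodulin. The automated annotation labels the fluorescent domain as a HyPerRed fragment, most likely because of sequence similarity to the red fluorescent protein core of the sensor. The record describes the insert as synthetic, derived from R-GECO1 with twelve substitutions, most of which fall in the calmodulin portion. This would fit tuning of the sensor for the high calcium levels of the ER lumen, although the record does not state affinity values. A C-terminal myc tag is recorded but not annotated in the feature table, and neither source lists an ER retention signal explicitly. The construct is used for live imaging of ER calcium dynamics.
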