Addgene plasmid #58216: pCMV R-CEPIA1er
Purpose: Red fluorescent indicator for calcium signaling in the endoplasmic reticulum
Depositing lab: Masamitsu Iino. Depositing organization: University of Tokyo, Graduate School of Medicine. Publication: Imaging intraorganellar Ca(2+) at subcellular resolution using CEPIA. Suzuki J, Kanemaru K, Ishii K, Ohkura M, Okubo Y, Iino M. Nat Commun. 2014 Jun 13;5:4153. doi: 10.1038/ncomms5153. PubMed 24923787.
Backbone
  Vector backbone: pCMV/myc/ER
  Backbone manufacturer: Invitrogen
  Backbone size w/o insert (bp): 4819
  Total vector size (bp): 6302
  Modifications to backbone: None.
  Vector type: Mammalian Expression
  Selectable markers: Neomycin (select with G418)
Growth in bacteria
  Bacterial resistance: Ampicillin, 100 μg/mL
  Growth temperature: 37°C
  Growth strain: Stbl3
  Copy number: High Copy
Gene/Insert
  Gene/Insert name: R-CEPIA1er (alt name: red fluorescent calcium-measuring organelle-entrapped protein indicator for the endoplasmic reticulum)
  Species: Synthetic
  Insert size (bp): 1483
  Mutation: R-GECO1 E300D M305L D329N F332I E336D N346K F361W G370S E373D D380N V396E D402E
  Promoter: CMV
  Tag / fusion protein: myc (C terminal on insert)
  Cloning method: Restriction Enzyme; 5′ cloning site None (not destroyed); 3′ cloning site XbaI (not destroyed)
  Sequencing primers: 5′ cgcaaatgggcggtaggcgtg; 3′ tagaaggcacagtcgagg
Terms and licenses: Academic/Nonprofit Terms; Industry Terms: Not Available to Industry
How to cite: pCMV R-CEPIA1er was a gift from Masamitsu Iino (Addgene plasmid # 58216 ; http://n2t.net/addgene:58216 ; RRID:Addgene_58216)
