>Addgene plasmid #58216 | pCMV R-CEPIA1er | addgene partial sequence | sequence record 91898 | CMV-F 5'-CGCAAATGGGCGGTAGGCGTG-3'
ACTAGAGAACCCACTGCTTACTGGCACGTGGAAATTAATACGACGTGGCCACCATGGGATGGAGCTGTAT
CATCCTCTTCTTGGTAGCAACAGCTACAGGTAAGGGGTTAACAGTAGCAGGCTTGAGGTCTGGACATATA
TATGGGTGACAATGACATCCACTTTGCCTTTCTCTCCACAGGCGCGCACTCCCAGGTCCAACTGCAGGGA
TCCATGGTCGACTCTTCACGTCGTAAGTGGAATAAGGCAGGTCACGCAGTCAGAGCTATAGGTCGGCTGA
GCTCACCCGTGGTTTCCGAGCGGATGTACCCCGAGGACGGCGCCCTGAAGAGCGAGATCAAGAAGGGGCT
GAGGCTGAAGGACGGCGGCCACTACGCCGCCGAGGTCAAGACCACCTACAAGGCCAAGAAGCCCGTGCAG
CTGCCCGGCGCCTACATCGTCGACATCAAGTTGGACATCGTGTCCCACAACGAGGACTACACCATCGTGG
AACAGTGCGAACGCGCCGAGGGCCGCCACTCCACCGGCGGCATGGACG
