>Addgene plasmid #58216 | pCMV R-CEPIA1er | addgene partial sequence | sequence record 91908 | BGH-rev 5'-TAGAAGGCACAGTCGAGG-3'
AGCTCGTCCTTCTCGCTTGCGGCCCCATTCAGATCCTCTTCTGAGATGAGTTTTTGTTCTGCGGCCGCCT
TCGCTGTCATCATTTGTACAAACTCTTCGTAGTTTACCTGACCTTCTCCATCGATATCTGCTTCCCTGAT
CATTTCATCAACCTCTTCATCTGTTAACTTCTCTCCAAGGTTTGTCATCACGTGGCGAAGGTCTGCTGCA
GAGATGTAGCCATTGCCATCCTTATCCCACACACGGAACGCTTCGCGAATTTCTTCTTCACTGTCTGTGT
CTTTCATTTTTCTTGCCATCATTGTCAGGAAATCAGGGAAGTCGATTGTGCCATTACCGTCGGCATCTAC
TTCATTGATCATGTCCTGGAGCTCTGCTTCTGTGGGGTTCTGCCCCAGAGACCGCAGCACCGTCCCCAGA
TCCTTGGTTGTTATTGTCCCATCCCCGTCCTTGTCAAATAGGGAGAAAGCCTCTTTAAATTCTGCGATCT
GCTCTTCAGTCAGTTGGTCTCGAGTAGCCTCCCAGCCCATGGTCTTCTTCTGCATTACGGGGCCGTCGGG
GGGGAAGTTGGTGCCGCGCAGCTTCACCTTGTAGATGAATACGCCGTCCTGCAGGGAGGAGTCCTGGTTA
ACGTGAATAATGCCGCCGTCCTCGAAGTTCATCACGCGCTCCCACCT
